>Addgene plasmid #87711 | Dronpa-FHA1 | addgene full sequence | sequence record 176141 | Addgene NGS Result
CATCATCATCATCATCATGGTATGGCTAGCATGACTGGTGGACAGCAAATGGGTCGGGATCTGTACGACG
ATGACGATAAGGATCCGATGAGTGTGATTAAACCAGACATGAAGATCAAGCTGCGTATGGAAGGCGCTGT
AAATGGACACCCGTTCGCGATTGAAGGAGTTGGCCTTGGGAAGCCTTTCGAGGGAAAACAGAGTATGGAC
CTTAAAGTCAAAGAAGGCGGACCTCTGCCTTTCGCCTATGACATCTTGACAACTGTGTTCTGTTACGGCA
ACAGGGTATTCGCCAAATACCCAGAAAATATAGTAGACTATTTCAAGCAGTCGTTTCCTGAGGGCTACTC
TTGGGAACGAAGCATGAATTACGAAGACGGGGGCATTTGTAACGCGACAAACGACATAACCCTGGATGGT
GACTGTTATATCTATGAAATTCGATTTGATGGTGTGAACTTTCCTGCCAATGGTCCAGTTATGCAGAAGA
GGACTGTGAAATGGGAGCCATCCACTGAGAAATTGTATGTGCGTGATGGAGTGCTGAAGGGTGATGTTAA
CATGGCTCTGTCGCTTGAAGGAGGTGGCCATTACCGATGTGACTTCAAAACTACTTATAAAGCTAAGAAG
GTTGTCCAGTTGCCAGACTATCACTTTGTGGACCACCACATTGAGATTAAAAGCCACGACAAAGATTACA
GTAATGTTAATCTGCATGAGCATGCCGAAGCGCATTCTGAGCTGCCGAGGCAGGCCAAGAGATCTATGCA
TAAGTTTTCTCAAGAACAGATCGGCGAAAACATTGTGTGCAGGGTCATTTGTACCACGGGTCAAATTCCC
ATCCGAGATTTGTCAGCTGATATTTCACAAGTGCTTAAGGAAAAACGATCCATAAAGAAAGTTTGGACAT
TTGGTAGAAACCCAGCCTGTGACTATCATTTAGGAAACATTTCAAGACTGTCAAATAAGCATTTCCAAAT
ACTACTAGGAGAAGACGGTAACCTTTTATTGAATGACATTTCCACTAATGGGACCTGGTTAAATGGGCAA
AAAGTCGAGAAGAACAGCAATCAGTTACTGTCTCAAGGTGATGAAATAACCGTTGGTGTAGGCGTGGAAT
CAGATATTTTATCTCTGGTCATTTTCATAAACGACAAATTTAAGCAGTGCCTCGAGCAGAACAAAGTTGA
TCGCTGAGAATTCTGCAGATATCCATCACACTGGCGGCCGCTCGAGCATGCATCTAGAGGGCCCTATTCT
ATAGTGTCACCTAAATGCTAGAGCTCGCTGATCAGCCTCGACTGTGCCTTCTAGTTGCCAGCCATCTGTT
GTTTGCCCCTCCCCCGTGCCTTCCTTGACCCTGGAAGGTGCCACTCCCACTGTCCTTTCCTAATAAAATG
AGGAAATTGCATCGCATTGTCTGAGTAGGTGTCATTCTATTCTGGGGGGTGGGGTGGGGCAGGACAGCAA
GGGGGAGGATTGGGAAGACAATAGCAGGCATGCTGGGGATGCGGTGGGCTCTATGGCTTCTGAGGCGGAA
AGAACCAGCTGGGGCTCTAGGGGGTATCCCC
[124 nt withheld, positions 1572-1695]
C
[91 nt withheld, positions 1697-1787]
A
[49 nt withheld, positions 1789-1837]
CCTTTGACGTTGGAGTCCACGTTCTTT
[37 nt withheld, positions 1865-1901]
ACCCTATCTCGGTCTATTCTTTTGATTTATAAGGGATTTTGCCGATTTCGGCCTATTGGTTAAAAAATGA
GCTGATTTAACAAAAATTTAACGCGAATTAATTCTGTGGAATGTGTGTCAGTTAGGGTGTGGAAAGTCCC
CAGGCTCCCCAGCAGGCAGAAGTATGCAAAGCATGCATCTCAATTAGTCAGCAACCAGGTGTGGAAAGTC
CCCAGGCTCCCCAGCAGGCAGAAGTATGCAAAGCATGCATCTCAATTAGTCAGCAACCATAGTCCCGCCC
CTAACTCCGCCCATCCCGCCCCTAACTCCGCCCAGTTCCGCCCATTCTCCGCCCCATGGCTGACTAATTT
TTTTTATTTATGCAGAGGCCGAGGCCGCCTCTGCCTCTGAGCTATTCCAGAAGTAGTGAGGAGGCTTTTT
TGGAGGCCTAGGCTTTTGCAAAAAGCTCCCGGGAGCTTGTATATCCATTTTCGGATCTGATCAAGAGACA
GGATGAGGATCGTTTCGCATGATTGAACAAGATGGATTGCACGCAGGTTCTCCGGCCGCTTGGGTGGAGA
GGCTATTCGGCTATGACTGGGCACAACAGACAATCGGCTGCTCTGATGCCGCCGTGTTCCGGCTGTCAGC
GCAGGGGCGCCCGGTTCTTTTTGTCAAGACCGACCTGTCCGGTGCCCTGAATGAACTGCAGGACGAGGCA
GCGCGGCTATCGTGGCTGGCCACGACGGGCGTTCCTTGCGCAGCTGTGCTCGACGTTGTCACTGAAGCGG
GAAGGGACTGGCTGCTATTGGGCGAAGTGCCGGGGCAGGATCTCCTGTCATCTCACCTTGCTCCTGCCGA
GAAAGTATCCATCATGGCTGATGCAATGCGGCGGCTGCATACGCTTGATCCGGCTACCTGCCCATTCGAC
CACCAAGCGAAACATCGCATCGAGCGAGCACGTACTCGGATGGAAGCCGGTCTTGTCGATCAGGATGATC
TGGACGAAGAGCATCAGGGGCTCGCGCCAGCCGAACTGTTCGCCAGGCTCAAGGCGCGCATGCCCGACGG
CGAGGATCTCGTCGTGACCCATGGCGATGCCTGCTTGCCGAATATCATGGTGGAAAATGGCCGCTTTTCT
GGATTCATCGACTGTGGCCGGCTGGGTGTGGCGGACCGCTATCAGGACATAGCGTTGGCTACCCGTGATA
TTGCTGAAGAGCTTGGCGGCGAATGGGCTGACCGCTTCCTCGTGCTTTACGGTATCGCCGCTCCCGATTC
GCAGCGCATCGCCTTCTATCGCCTTCTTGACGAGTTCTTCTGAGCGGGACTCTGGGGTTCGAAATGACCG
ACCAAGCGACGCCCAACCTGCCATCACGAGATTTCGATTCCACCGCCGCCTTCTATGAAAGGTTGGGCTT
CGGAATCGTTTTCCGGGACGCCGGCTGGATGATCCTCCAGCGCGGGGATCTCATGCTGGAGTTCTTCGCC
CACCCCAACTTGTTTATTGCAGCTTATAATGGTTACAAATAAAGCAATAGCATCACAAATTTCACAAATA
AAGCATTTTTTTCACTGCATTCTAGTTGTGGTTTGTCCAAACTCATCAATGTATCTTATCATGTCTGTAT
ACCGTCGACCTCTAGCTAGAGCTTGGCGTAATCATGGTCATAGCTGTTTCCTGTGTGAAATTGTTATCCG
CTCACAATTCCACACAACATACGAGCCGGAAGCATAAAGTGTAAAGCCTGGGGTGCCTAATGAGTGAGCT
AACTCACATTAATTGCGTTGCGCTCACTGCCCGCTTTCCAGTCGGGAAACCTGTCGTGCCAGCTGCATTA
ATGAATCGGCCAACGCGCGGGGAGAGGCGGTTTGCGTATTGGGCGCTCTTCCGCTTCCTCGCTCACTGAC
TCGCTGCGCTCGGTCGTTCGGCTGCGGCGAGCGGTATCAGCTCACTCAAAGGCGGTAATACGGTTATCCA
CAGAATCAGGGGATAACGCAGGAAAGAACATGTGAGCAAAAGGCCAGCAAAAGGCCAGGAACCGTAAAAA
GGCCGCGTTGCTGGCGTTTTTCCATAGGCTCCGCCCCCCTGACGAGCATCACAAAAATCGACGCTCAAGT
CAGAGGTGGCGAAACCCGACAGGACTATAAAGATACCAGGCGTTTCCCCCTGGAAGCTCCCTCGTGCGCT
CTCCTGTTCCGACCCTGCCGCTTACCGGATACCTGTCCGCCTTTCTCCCTTCGGGAAGCGTGGCGCTTTC
TCATAGCTCACGCTGTAGGTATCTCAGTTCGGTGTAGGTCGTTCGCTCCAAGCTGGGCTGTGTGCACGAA
CCCCCCGTTCAGCCCGACCGCTGCGCCTTATCCGGTAACTATCGTCTTGAGTCCAACCCGGTAAGACACG
ACTTATCGCCACTGGCAGCAGCCACTGGTAACAGGATTAGCAGAGCGAGGTATGTAGGCGGTGCTACAGA
GTTCTTGAAGTGGTGGCCTAACTACGGCTACACTAGAAGAACAGTATTTGGTATCTGCGCTCTGCTGAAG
CCAGTTACCTTCGGAAAAAGAGTTGGTAGCTCTTGATCCGGCAAACAAACCACCGCTGGTAGCGGTGGTT
TTTTTGTTTGCAAGCAGCAGATTACGCGCAGAAAAAAAGGATCTCAAGAAGATCCTTTGATCTTTTCTAC
GGGGTCTGACGCTCAGTGGAACGAAAACTCACGTTAAGGGATTTTGGTCATGAGATTATCAAAAAGGATC
TTCACCTAGATCCTTTTAAATTAAAAATGAAGTTTTAAATCAATCTAAAGTATATATGAGTAAACTTGGT
CTGACAGTTACCAATGCTTAATCAGTGAGGCACCTATCTCAGCGATCTGTCTATTTCGTTCATCCATAGT
TGCCTGACTCCCCGTCGTGTAGATAACTACGATACGGGAGGGCTTACCATCTGGCCCCAGTGCTGCAATG
ATACCGCGAGACCCACGCTCACCGGCTCCAGATTTATCAGCAATAAACCAGCCAGCCGGAAGGGCCGAGC
GCAGAAGTGGTCCTGCAACTTTATCCGCCTCCATCCAGTCTATTAATTGTTGCCGGGAAGCTAGAGTAAG
TAGTTCGCCAGTTAATAGTTTGCGCAACGTTGTTGCCATTGCTACAGGCATCGTGGTGTCACGCTCGTCG
TTTGGTATGGCTTCATTCAGCTCCGGTTCCCAACGATCAAGGCGAGTTACATGATCCCCCATGTTGTGCA
AAAAAGCGGTTAGCTCCTTCGGTCCTCCGATCGTTGTCAGAAGTAAGTTGGCCGCAGTGTTATCACTCAT
GGTTATGGCAGCACTGCATAATTCTCTTACTGTCATGCCATCCGTAAGATGCTTTTCTGTGACTGGTGAG
TACTCAACCAAGTCATTCTGAGAATAGTGTATGCGGCGACCGAGTTGCTCTTGCCCGGCGTCAATACGGG
ATAATACCGCGCCACATAGCAGAACTTTAAAAGTGCTCATCATTGGAAAACGTTCTTCGGGGCGAAAACT
CTCAAGGATCTTACCGCTGTTGAGATCCAGTTCGATGTAACCCACTCGTGCACCCAACTGATCTTCAGCA
TCTTTTACTTTCACCAGCGTTTCTGGGTGAGCAAAAACAGGAAGGCAAAATGCCGCAAAAAAGGGAATAA
GGGCGACACGGAAATGTTGAATACTCATACTCTTCCTTTTTCAATATTATTGAAGCATTTATCAGGGTTA
TTGTCTCATGAGCGGATACATATTTGAATGTATTTAGAAAAATAAACAAATAGGGGTTCCGCGCACATTT
CCCCGAAAAGTGCCACCTGACGTCGACGGATCGGGAGATCTCCCGATCCCCTATGGTGCACTCTCAGTAC
AATCTGCTCTGATGCCGCATAGTTAAGCCAGTATCTGCTCCCTGCTTGTGTGTTGGAGGTCGCTGAGTAG
TGCGCGAGCAAAATTTAAGCTACAACAAGGCAAGGCTTGACCGACAATTGCATGAAGAATCTGCTTAGGG
TTAGGCGTTTTGCGCTGCTTCGCGATGTACGGGCCAGATATACGCGTTGACATTGATTATTGACTAGTTA
TTAATAGTAATCAATTACGGGGTCATTAGTTCATAGCCCATATATGGAGTTCCGCGTTACATAACTTACG
GTAAATGGCCCGCCTGGCTGACCGCCCAACGACCCCCGCCCATTGACGTCAATAATGACGTATGTTCCCA
TAGTAACGCCAATAGGGACTTTCCATTGACGTCAATGGGTGGAGTATTTACGGTAAACTGCCCACTTGGC
AGTACATCAAGTGTATCATATGCCAAGTACGCCCCCTATTGACGTCAATGACGGTAAATGGCCCGCCTGG
CATTATGCCCAGTACATGACCTTATGGGACTTTCCTACTTGGCAGTACATCTACGTATTAGTCATCGCTA
TTACCATGGTGATGCGGTTTTGGCAGTACATCAATGGGCGTGGATAGCGGTTTGACTCACGGGGATTTCC
AAGTCTCCACCCCATTGACGTCAATGGGAGTTTGTTTTGGCACCAAAATCAACGGGACTTTCCAAAATGT
CGTAACAACTCCGCCCCATTGACGCAAATGGGCGGTAGGCGTGTACGGTGGGAGGTCTATATAAGCAGAG
CTCTCTGGCTAACTAGAGAACCCACTGCTTACTGGCTTATCGAAATTAATACGACTCACTATAGGGAGAC
CCAAGCTTGCGGCCGCCACCATGGTGCGGGGTTCT
Features (pLannotate 1.2.2; 25 found; start..end, strand, type, name):
      1..21      +  CDS            capTEV™ (fragment): composite tag for in vivo biotinylation, TEV protease cleavage, and 6xHis tagging
     22..54      +  CDS            T7 tag (gene 10 leader): leader peptide from bacteriophage T7 gene 10 promotes efficient translation in E. coli
     58..81      +  CDS            Xpress™ tag: Xpress™ epitope tag, including an enterokinase recognition and cleavage site
     88..759     +  CDS            Dronpa: Dronpa is a photoswitchable green fluorescent protein published in 2004, derived from Echinophyllia sp. SC22.
    772..1194    +  CDS            RAD53 (fragment): RAD53_YEAST - Also known as MEC2, SAD1, SPK1. Experimental evidence at protein level: Swiss-Prot protein existence level 1. Controls S-phase checkpoint as well as G1 and G2 DNA damage checkpoints. Phosphorylates proteins on serine, threonine, and tyrosine. Prevents entry into anaphase and mitotic exit after DNA damage via regulation of the Polo kinase CDC5. Seems to be involved in the phosphorylation of RPH1. From Saccharomyces cerevisiae (strain ATCC 204508 / S288c) (Baker's yeast).
   1258..1276    -  promoter       SP6 promoter: promoter for bacteriophage SP6 RNA polymerase
   1302..1526    +  polyA_signal   bGH poly(A) signal: bovine growth hormone polyadenylation signal
   1530..1551    +  promoter       SV40 promoter (fragment): SV40 enhancer and early promoter
   1572..2000    +  rep_origin     f1 ori (sequence partly withheld): f1 bacteriophage origin of replication; arrow indicates direction of (+) strand synthesis
   2014..2343    +  promoter       SV40 promoter: SV40 enhancer and early promoter
   2410..3201    +  CDS            neo: KKA2_KLEPN - Also known as kan, nptII. Experimental evidence at protein level: Swiss-Prot protein existence level 1. Resistance to kanamycin, neomycin, paromomycin, ribostamycin, butirosin and gentamicin B. From Klebsiella pneumoniae.
   3225..3383    +  CDS            ble (fragment): BLE_KLEPN - Experimental evidence at protein level: Swiss-Prot protein existence level 1. Binding protein with a strong affinity to the bleomycin family of antibiotics. Binds to CL990; an antimitotic-antibiotic compound. From Klebsiella pneumoniae.
   3378..3499    +  polyA_signal   SV40 poly(A) signal: SV40 polyadenylation signal
   3572..3588    -  protein_bind   lac operator: The lac repressor binds to the lac operator to inhibit transcription in E. coli. This inhibition can be relieved by adding lactose or isopropyl-β-D-thiogalactopyranoside (IPTG). lac repressor encoded by lacI
   3596..3626    -  promoter       lac promoter: promoter for the E. coli lac operon
   3641..3662    -  protein_bind   CAP binding site: CAP binding activates transcription in the presence of cAMP. E. coli catabolite activator protein
   3675..3767    -  CDS            lacI (fragment): lac repressor; lacI; The lac repressor binds to the lac operator to inhibit transcription in E. coli. This inhibition can be relieved by adding lactose or isopropyl-β-D-thiogalactopyranoside (IPTG).
   3950..4538    -  rep_origin     ori: high-copy-number ColE1/pMB1/pBR322/pUC origin of replication
   4709..5569    -  CDS            AmpR: β-lactamase; bla; confers resistance to ampicillin, carbenicillin, and related antibiotics
   5570..5674    -  promoter       AmpR promoter: bla
   5733..5785    -  misc_feature   bom (fragment): basis of mobility region from pBR322
   5940..6319    +  enhancer       CMV enhancer: human cytomegalovirus immediate early enhancer
   6320..6523    +  promoter       CMV promoter: human cytomegalovirus (CMV) immediate early promoter
   6519..6552    +  LTR            5' LTR (truncated) (fragment): truncated 5' long terminal repeat (LTR) from HIV-1
   6568..6586    +  promoter       T7 promoter: promoter for bacteriophage T7 RNA polymerase
