[The description below was written by a language model from this plasmid's Addgene catalogue record and pLannotate feature annotations shown in this document.]
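Description:
Dronpa-FHA1 is a mammalian expression plasmid built on the pcDNA3 backbone, about 6.6 kb in total. It encodes one half of a two-part, super-resolution PKA activity reporter called bimFLINC-AKAR. The plasmid is maintained at high copy in E. coli through a ColE1/pUC-type origin and selected with ampicillin via the β-lactamase gene. An f1 origin is also present. For mammalian cells, an SV40 early promoter drives a neomycin phosphotransferase cassette ending in an SV40 polyadenylation signal, which allows G418 selection of stable transfectants.

The payload is a roughly 1.1 kb fusion cloned between BamHI and EcoRI sites. It is transcribed from the CMV immediate-early enhancer/promoter and terminated by the bovine growth hormone polyadenylation signal. The open reading frame starts with a backbone-derived leader carrying a 6xHis tag, the T7 gene 10 leader tag and the Xpress epitope with its enterokinase site. This is followed by Dronpa, a photoswitchable green fluorescent protein, and then a fragment of budding yeast RAD53 corresponding to its FHA1 domain. FHA1 serves as the phosphoamino acid-binding domain (PAABD) of the sensor. The record calls this the N-terminal fragment, and the partner fragment is encoded on a separate construct that the record does not describe. Flanking T7 and SP6 promoters provide sequencing or in vitro transcription sites. A few short annotations, such as the capTEV fragment (the 6xHis stretch), the truncated HIV-1 LTR fragment, and the ble and lacI fragments, appear to be partial automated matches to backbone sequence rather than functional elements. The construct is intended for co-expression in live mammalian cells to image PKA activity at super-resolution.
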