Addgene plasmid #87711: Dronpa-FHA1
Purpose: Encodes N-terminal (PAABD) fragment of bimolecular super-resolution PKA activity reporter (bimFLINC-AKAR).
Depositing lab: Jin Zhang. Depositing organization: University of California, San Diego (UCSD). Publication: Genetically encoded biosensors for visualizing live-cell biochemical activity at super-resolution. Mo GC, Ross B, Hertel F, Manna P, Yang X, Greenwald E, Booth C, Plummer AM, Tenner B, Chen Z, Wang Y, Kennedy EJ, Cole PA, Fleming KG, Palmer A, Jimenez R, Xiao J, Dedecker P, Zhang J. Nat Methods. 2017 Apr;14(4):427-434. doi: 10.1038/nmeth.4221. Epub 2017 Mar 13. PubMed 28288122.
Backbone
  Vector backbone: pcDNA3
  Backbone manufacturer: Invitrogen
  Backbone size w/o insert (bp): 5500
  Total vector size (bp): 6627
  Vector type: Mammalian Expression
  Selectable markers: Neomycin (select with G418)
Growth in bacteria
  Bacterial resistance: Ampicillin, 100 μg/mL
  Growth temperature: 37°C
  Growth strain: DH5alpha
  Copy number: High Copy
Gene/Insert
  Gene/Insert name: Dronpa-FHA1
  Species: S. cerevisiae (budding yeast), Synthetic
  Insert size (bp): 1110
  Promoter: CMV
  Tag / fusion protein: 6xHis (N terminal on backbone); T7 tag (gene 10 leader) (N terminal on backbone); Xpress (TM) tag (N terminal on backbone)
  Cloning method: Restriction Enzyme; 5′ cloning site BamHI (not destroyed); 3′ cloning site EcoRI (not destroyed)
  Sequencing primers: 5′ T7 forward; 3′ BGH reverse
Terms and licenses: Academic/Nonprofit Terms; Industry Terms: Not Available to Industry
How to cite: Dronpa-FHA1 was a gift from Jin Zhang (Addgene plasmid # 87711 ; http://n2t.net/addgene:87711 ; RRID:Addgene_87711)
